Addgene plasmid #195220: GFP-PODXL FBM*
Purpose: Mammalian expression vector containing GFP tagged Podocalyxin. With H477/R479/S481>AAA mutation.
Depositing lab: David Bryant & Keith Mostov. Depositing organization: University of California, San Francisco (UCSF). Publication: A molecular switch for the orientation of epithelial cell polarization. Bryant DM, Roignot J, Datta A, Overeem AW, Kim M, Yu W, Peng X, Eastburn DJ, Ewald AJ, Werb Z, Mostov KE. Dev Cell. 2014 Oct 27;31(2):171-87. doi: 10.1016/j.devcel.2014.08.027. Epub 2014 Oct 9. PubMed 25307480.
Backbone
  Vector backbone: pcDNA-GFP-VSVG
  Vector type: Mammalian Expression
Growth in bacteria
  Bacterial resistance: Ampicillin, 100 μg/mL
  Growth temperature: 37°C
  Growth strain: DH5alpha
  Copy number: High Copy
Gene/Insert
  Gene/Insert name: PODXL
  Species: O. cuniculus (rabbit)
  Mutation: H477/R479/S481>AAA
  Entrez Gene: PODXL (a.k.a. PC, PCLP-1, PCLP1)
  Cloning method: Unknown
Terms and licenses: Academic/Nonprofit Terms; Industry Terms: Not Available to Industry
How to cite: GFP-PODXL FBM* was a gift from David Bryant & Keith Mostov (Addgene plasmid # 195220 ; http://n2t.net/addgene:195220 ; RRID:Addgene_195220)
