[The description below was written by a language model from this plasmid's Addgene catalogue record and pLannotate feature annotations shown in this document.]
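Description:
GFP-PODXL FBM* is a pcDNA-type mammalian expression plasmid of about 7.8 kb (backbone recorded as pcDNA-GFP-VSVG) that encodes a GFP-tagged rabbit podocalyxin (PODXL) carrying the triple alanine substitution H477/R479/S481>AAA. It is propagated in E. coli from a high-copy ColE1/pUC origin under ampicillin selection (AmpR with its bla promoter). An f1 origin is also present, which could allow single-stranded DNA production. For selecting stably transfected mammalian cells, the backbone carries a neomycin phosphotransferase gene driven by the SV40 early promoter and terminated by the SV40 polyadenylation signal.

The expression cassette is driven by the human CMV immediate-early enhancer and promoter and ends in the bovine growth hormone poly(A) signal, with T7 and SP6 phage promoters flanking the insert. The annotated open reading frame begins with a short fragment of human CD8A. Its position at the start of the coding region suggests it supplies a heterologous signal peptide, although the record does not say so. It is followed by EGFP and then a PODXL fragment. This arrangement would place the fluorescent tag at the N-terminal, extracellular end of the mature transmembrane sialomucin and leave the cytoplasmic tail free. The mutated residues lie toward the C-terminal part of the protein. The record does not define "FBM*", so the interaction the mutation is meant to disrupt is not stated. No VSVG epitope was annotated despite the backbone name.

The associated publication concerns a molecular switch that orients epithelial cell polarity. The construct is therefore suited to imaging the localisation and trafficking of this podocalyxin mutant in cultured epithelial cells, presumably in comparison with the wild-type GFP fusion.
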