Features (pLannotate 1.2.2; 23 found; start..end, strand, type, name):
     66..118     -  misc_feature   bom (fragment): basis of mobility region from pBR322
    273..652     +  enhancer       CMV enhancer: human cytomegalovirus immediate early enhancer
    653..856     +  promoter       CMV promoter: human cytomegalovirus (CMV) immediate early promoter
    852..885     +  LTR            5' LTR (truncated) (fragment): truncated 5' long terminal repeat (LTR) from HIV-1
    901..919     +  promoter       T7 promoter: promoter for bacteriophage T7 RNA polymerase
    939..1001    +  CDS            CD8A (fragment): CD8A_HUMAN - Also known as MAL. Experimental evidence at protein level: Swiss-Prot protein existence level 1. Integral membrane glycoprotein that plays an essential role in the immune response and serves multiple functions in responses against both external and internal offenses. In T-cells, functions primarily as a coreceptor for MHC class I molecule:peptide complex. The antigens presented by class I peptides are derived from cytosolic proteins while class II derived from extracellular proteins. Interacts simultaneously with the T-cell receptor (TCR) and the MHC class I proteins presented by
   1035..1751    +  CDS            EGFP: EGFP is a basic (constitutively fluorescent) green fluorescent protein published in 1996, derived from Aequorea victoria. It is reported to be a rapidly-maturing weak dimer with moderate acid sensitivity.
   1806..3335    +  CDS            PODXL (fragment): PODXL_RABIT - Also known as PCLP1. Experimental evidence at protein level: Swiss-Prot protein existence level 1. Involved in the regulation of both adhesion and cell morphology and cancer progression. Functions as an anti-adhesive molecule that maintains an open filtration pathway between neighboring foot processes in the podocyte by charge repulsion. Acts as a pro- adhesive molecule, enhancing the adherence of cells to immobilized ligands, increasing the rate of migration and cell-cell contacts in an integrin-dependent manner. Induces the formation of apical actin- dependent microvilli. Invol
   3373..3391    -  promoter       SP6 promoter: promoter for bacteriophage SP6 RNA polymerase
   3417..3641    +  polyA_signal   bGH poly(A) signal: bovine growth hormone polyadenylation signal
   3645..3666    +  promoter       SV40 promoter (fragment): SV40 enhancer and early promoter
   3687..4115    +  rep_origin     f1 ori (sequence partly withheld): f1 bacteriophage origin of replication; arrow indicates direction of (+) strand synthesis
   4129..4458    +  promoter       SV40 promoter: SV40 enhancer and early promoter
   4525..5316    +  CDS            neo: KKA2_KLEPN - Also known as kan, nptII. Experimental evidence at protein level: Swiss-Prot protein existence level 1. Resistance to kanamycin, neomycin, paromomycin, ribostamycin, butirosin and gentamicin B. From Klebsiella pneumoniae.
   5340..5498    +  CDS            ble (fragment): BLE_KLEPN - Experimental evidence at protein level: Swiss-Prot protein existence level 1. Binding protein with a strong affinity to the bleomycin family of antibiotics. Binds to CL990; an antimitotic-antibiotic compound. From Klebsiella pneumoniae.
   5493..5614    +  polyA_signal   SV40 poly(A) signal: SV40 polyadenylation signal
   5687..5703    -  protein_bind   lac operator: The lac repressor binds to the lac operator to inhibit transcription in E. coli. This inhibition can be relieved by adding lactose or isopropyl-β-D-thiogalactopyranoside (IPTG). lac repressor encoded by lacI
   5711..5741    -  promoter       lac promoter: promoter for the E. coli lac operon
   5756..5777    -  protein_bind   CAP binding site: CAP binding activates transcription in the presence of cAMP. E. coli catabolite activator protein
   5790..5882    -  CDS            lacI (fragment): lac repressor; lacI; The lac repressor binds to the lac operator to inhibit transcription in E. coli. This inhibition can be relieved by adding lactose or isopropyl-β-D-thiogalactopyranoside (IPTG).
   6065..6653    -  rep_origin     ori: high-copy-number ColE1/pMB1/pBR322/pUC origin of replication
   6824..7684    -  CDS            AmpR: β-lactamase; bla; confers resistance to ampicillin, carbenicillin, and related antibiotics
   7685..3       -  promoter       AmpR promoter (across the origin): bla
>Addgene plasmid #195220 | GFP-PODXL FBM* | addgene full sequence | sequence record 384082 | Addgene NGS Result
GCGCACATTTCCCCGAAAAGTGCCACCTGACGTCGACGGATCGGGAGATCGATCTCCCGATCCCCTATGG
TGCACTCTCAGTACAATCTGCTCTGATGCCGCATAGTTAAGCCAGTATCTGCTCCCTGCTTGTGTGTTGG
AGGTCGCTGAGTAGTGCGCGAGCAAAATTTAAGCTACAACAAGGCAAGGCTTGACCGACAATTGCATGAA
GAATCTGCTTAGGGTTAGGCGTTTTGCGCTGCTTCGCGATGTACGGGCCAGATATACGCGTTGACATTGA
TTATTGACTAGTTATTAATAGTAATCAATTACGGGGTCATTAGTTCATAGCCCATATATGGAGTTCCGCG
TTACATAACTTACGGTAAATGGCCCGCCTGGCTGACCGCCCAACGACCCCCGCCCATTGACGTCAATAAT
GACGTATGTTCCCATAGTAACGCCAATAGGGACTTTCCATTGACGTCAATGGGTGGAGTATTTACGGTAA
ACTGCCCACTTGGCAGTACATCAAGTGTATCATATGCCAAGTACGCCCCCTATTGACGTCAATGACGGTA
AATGGCCCGCCTGGCATTATGCCCAGTACATGACCTTATGGGACTTTCCTACTTGGCAGTACATCTACGT
ATTAGTCATCGCTATTACCATGGTGATGCGGTTTTGGCAGTACATCAATGGGCGTGGATAGCGGTTTGAC
TCACGGGGATTTCCAAGTCTCCACCCCATTGACGTCAATGGGAGTTTGTTTTGGCACCAAAATCAACGGG
ACTTTCCAAAATGTCGTAACAACTCCGCCCCATTGACGCAAATGGGCGGTAGGCGTGTACGGTGGGAGGT
CTATATAAGCAGAGCTCTCTGGCTAACTAGAGAACCCACTGCTTACTGGCTTATCGAAATTAATACGACT
CACTATAGGGAGACCCAAGCTTGGTACCATGGCCTTACCAGTGACCGCCTTGCTCCTGCCGCTAGCCTTG
CTGCTGCATGCCGCCAGGCCGTATACTGATATCGAAATGAATCGATTGGGTAAGATGGTGAGCAAGGGCG
AGGAGCTGTTCACCGGGGTGGTGCCCATCCTGGTCGAGCTGGACGGCGACGTAAACGGCCACAAGTTCAG
CGTGTCCGGCGAGGGCGAGGGCGATGCCACCTACGGCAAGCTGACCCTGAAGTTCATCTGCACCACCGGC
AAGCTGCCCGTGCCCTGGCCCACCCTCGTGACCACCCTGACCTACGGCGTGCAGTGCTTCAGCCGCTACC
CCGACCACATGAAGCAGCACGACTTCTTCAAGTCCGCCATGCCCGAAGGCTACGTCCAGGAGCGCACCAT
CTTCTTCAAGGACGACGGCAACTACAAGACCCGCGCCGAGGTGAAGTTCGAGGGCGACACCCTGGTGAAC
CGCATCGAGCTGAAGGGCATCGACTTCAAGGAGGACGGCAACATCCTGGGGCACAAGCTGGAGTACAACT
ACAACAGCCACAACGTCTATATCATGACCGACAAGCAGAAGAACGGCATCAAGGTGAACTTCAAGATCCG
CCACAACATCGAGGACGGCAGCGTGCAGCTCGCCGACCACTACCAGCAGAACACCCCCATCGGCGACGGC
CCCGTGCTGCTGCCCGACAACCACTACCTGAGCACCCAGTCCGCCCTGAGCAAAGACCCCAACGAGAAGC
GCGATCACATGGTCCTGCTGGAGTTCGTGACCGCCGCCGGGATCACTCTCGGCATGGACGAGCTGTACAA
GAATGGCACAGAAGGCCCTAACTTCTACGTGCCCTTCTCCAATGCGACGGAATTCCAGGAAAAGAGTCCC
CAGCCCGGCCCAACCCCCATGGCCACTTCAACATCTACCAGGCCTGCCCCAGCCTCAGCCCCAGCCCCCA
AAAGCTCCGTGGCGGCTTCGGTCCCGGCCGAGCAGAACACTACACCCATGACGACGAAAGCCCCAGCCAC
CCAGAGCCCCTCTGCATCCCCTGGAAGCTCCGTGGAGAACTCAGCCCCGGCCCAGGGCTCGACCACAACA
CAGCAGAGCCTGAGTGTTACTACTAAGGCTGAAGCTAAGGATGCAGGTGGCGTCCCCACGGCACACGTCA
CCGGCTCTGCTCGGCCTGTCACCAGTGGCAGCCAGGTCGCAGCTCAGGACCCAGCTGCATCCAAAGCTCC
GAGCAACCACAGCATCACCACAAAGCCTCTGGCCACAGAGGCCACGAGCCAGGCCCCCCGTCAGACCACA
GATGTCGGCACCCCGGGACCCACTGCTCCTCCTGTGACCAACTCGACCAGCCCTGACCTGCTGGGCCATG
CCACCCCGAAGCCCTCCGAGGGGCCCCAGCTCAGTTTCCCCACGGCTGCTGGCAGCCTGGGCCCTGTCAC
TGGCTCTGGCACCGGCTCTGGCACCCTCTCCACACCCCAGGGGAAGCCTGCGACACTGACGCCCGTGGCC
AGCTCAGCAGAGACTCAAGGGATGCCCAGCCCGATGCCACCCAGCCCAGCCTCCCCCTCCTCCTCCCCCT
TTCCCTCCTCTCCCTCCCCCTCCCCCGCACTGCAGCCCTCGGGCCCCTCGGCGGCAGGAACAGAGGACAC
AACCGGCAGGGGCCCCACAAGCTCCAGCACTGAGTTGGCTTCAACTGCCCTGCACGGCCCCAGCACGCTT
TCCCCCACCTCGGCAGTGAGAGACCAGAGGGTAAGCTGCGGGCCTCCGGAGAGACCAACCGAGCAGCTGC
TCATCCTGAACCTCACCAGAAGCAGCCCCTGCACAGACAGCCTTCCGGAAGACAAACTGGTCACCCTGCT
GTGCCGAGCGGCCAAGCCCACCTTCAACCCCGCCCAGGACCAGTGCCACGTGCTGCTGGCGCCCATGCTG
GGGAGCCACGCGGTGGTGGTCAAAGAAATCACCATCAAGACGAATCTGCTGCCCACGGCCGTGTTCGAGC
TGCTGAAGGACAGATGGGATGACCTGAGAGAGGAGGGCGTCAGCGACATGCAGCTGGGGGACCAGGGGCC
CCCGGAGGAGACCGAGGACCGCTTCAGCCTGCCGCTCATCATCACCATCGTCTGCATGGCCTCCTTCCTG
CTGCTTGTCGCGGCCCTCTACGGCTGCTGCGCCCAGGCCCTCGCCCATAGGAAGGACCAGCAACGACTCA
CGGAGGAGCTGCAGACCGTGGAGAACGGTTACCATGACAACCCGACCCTAGAAGTGATGGAGACGTCGGC
CGAGATGCAGGAGAAGAAGGTGGTCAACCTTAACGGGGAGCTGGGGGACAGCTGGATTGTCCCGCTGGAC
AACCTGACCAAGGACGACCTGGACGAGGAGGAGGACACGCACCTCTAAGCGGCCGCTCGAGCATGCATCT
AGAGGGCCCTATTCTATAGTGTCACCTAAATGCTAGAGCTCGCTGATCAGCCTCGACTGTGCCTTCTAGT
TGCCAGCCATCTGTTGTTTGCCCCTCCCCCGTGCCTTCCTTGACCCTGGAAGGTGCCACTCCCACTGTCC
TTTCCTAATAAAATGAGGAAATTGCATCGCATTGTCTGAGTAGGTGTCATTCTATTCTGGGGGGTGGGGT
GGGGCAGGACAGCAAGGGGGAGGATTGGGAAGACAATAGCAGGCATGCTGGGGATGCGGTGGGCTCTATG
GCTTCTGAGGCGGAAAGAACCAGCTGGGGCTCTAGGGGGTATCCCC
[124 nt withheld, positions 3687-3810]
C
[91 nt withheld, positions 3812-3902]
A
[49 nt withheld, positions 3904-3952]
CCTTTGACGTTGGAGTCCACGTTCTTT
[37 nt withheld, positions 3980-4016]
ACCCTATCTCGGTCTATTCTTTTGATTTATAAGGGATTTTGCCGATTTCGGCCTATTGGTTAAAAAATGA
GCTGATTTAACAAAAATTTAACGCGAATTAATTCTGTGGAATGTGTGTCAGTTAGGGTGTGGAAAGTCCC
CAGGCTCCCCAGCAGGCAGAAGTATGCAAAGCATGCATCTCAATTAGTCAGCAACCAGGTGTGGAAAGTC
CCCAGGCTCCCCAGCAGGCAGAAGTATGCAAAGCATGCATCTCAATTAGTCAGCAACCATAGTCCCGCCC
CTAACTCCGCCCATCCCGCCCCTAACTCCGCCCAGTTCCGCCCATTCTCCGCCCCATGGCTGACTAATTT
TTTTTATTTATGCAGAGGCCGAGGCCGCCTCTGCCTCTGAGCTATTCCAGAAGTAGTGAGGAGGCTTTTT
TGGAGGCCTAGGCTTTTGCAAAAAGCTCCCGGGAGCTTGTATATCCATTTTCGGATCTGATCAAGAGACA
GGATGAGGATCGTTTCGCATGATTGAACAAGATGGATTGCACGCAGGTTCTCCGGCCGCTTGGGTGGAGA
GGCTATTCGGCTATGACTGGGCACAACAGACAATCGGCTGCTCTGATGCCGCCGTGTTCCGGCTGTCAGC
GCAGGGGCGCCCGGTTCTTTTTGTCAAGACCGACCTGTCCGGTGCCCTGAATGAACTGCAGGACGAGGCA
GCGCGGCTATCGTGGCTGGCCACGACGGGCGTTCCTTGCGCAGCTGTGCTCGACGTTGTCACTGAAGCGG
GAAGGGACTGGCTGCTATTGGGCGAAGTGCCGGGGCAGGATCTCCTGTCATCTCACCTTGCTCCTGCCGA
GAAAGTATCCATCATGGCTGATGCAATGCGGCGGCTGCATACGCTTGATCCGGCTACCTGCCCATTCGAC
CACCAAGCGAAACATCGCATCGAGCGAGCACGTACTCGGATGGAAGCCGGTCTTGTCGATCAGGATGATC
TGGACGAAGAGCATCAGGGGCTCGCGCCAGCCGAACTGTTCGCCAGGCTCAAGGCGCGCATGCCCGACGG
CGAGGATCTCGTCGTGACCCATGGCGATGCCTGCTTGCCGAATATCATGGTGGAAAATGGCCGCTTTTCT
GGATTCATCGACTGTGGCCGGCTGGGTGTGGCGGACCGCTATCAGGACATAGCGTTGGCTACCCGTGATA
TTGCTGAAGAGCTTGGCGGCGAATGGGCTGACCGCTTCCTCGTGCTTTACGGTATCGCCGCTCCCGATTC
GCAGCGCATCGCCTTCTATCGCCTTCTTGACGAGTTCTTCTGAGCGGGACTCTGGGGTTCGAAATGACCG
ACCAAGCGACGCCCAACCTGCCATCACGAGATTTCGATTCCACCGCCGCCTTCTATGAAAGGTTGGGCTT
CGGAATCGTTTTCCGGGACGCCGGCTGGATGATCCTCCAGCGCGGGGATCTCATGCTGGAGTTCTTCGCC
CACCCCAACTTGTTTATTGCAGCTTATAATGGTTACAAATAAAGCAATAGCATCACAAATTTCACAAATA
AAGCATTTTTTTCACTGCATTCTAGTTGTGGTTTGTCCAAACTCATCAATGTATCTTATCATGTCTGTAT
ACCGTCGACCTCTAGCTAGAGCTTGGCGTAATCATGGTCATAGCTGTTTCCTGTGTGAAATTGTTATCCG
CTCACAATTCCACACAACATACGAGCCGGAAGCATAAAGTGTAAAGCCTGGGGTGCCTAATGAGTGAGCT
AACTCACATTAATTGCGTTGCGCTCACTGCCCGCTTTCCAGTCGGGAAACCTGTCGTGCCAGCTGCATTA
ATGAATCGGCCAACGCGCGGGGAGAGGCGGTTTGCGTATTGGGCGCTCTTCCGCTTCCTCGCTCACTGAC
TCGCTGCGCTCGGTCGTTCGGCTGCGGCGAGCGGTATCAGCTCACTCAAAGGCGGTAATACGGTTATCCA
CAGAATCAGGGGATAACGCAGGAAAGAACATGTGAGCAAAAGGCCAGCAAAAGGCCAGGAACCGTAAAAA
GGCCGCGTTGCTGGCGTTTTTCCATAGGCTCCGCCCCCCTGACGAGCATCACAAAAATCGACGCTCAAGT
CAGAGGTGGCGAAACCCGACAGGACTATAAAGATACCAGGCGTTTCCCCCTGGAAGCTCCCTCGTGCGCT
CTCCTGTTCCGACCCTGCCGCTTACCGGATACCTGTCCGCCTTTCTCCCTTCGGGAAGCGTGGCGCTTTC
TCATAGCTCACGCTGTAGGTATCTCAGTTCGGTGTAGGTCGTTCGCTCCAAGCTGGGCTGTGTGCACGAA
CCCCCCGTTCAGCCCGACCGCTGCGCCTTATCCGGTAACTATCGTCTTGAGTCCAACCCGGTAAGACACG
ACTTATCGCCACTGGCAGCAGCCACTGGTAACAGGATTAGCAGAGCGAGGTATGTAGGCGGTGCTACAGA
GTTCTTGAAGTGGTGGCCTAACTACGGCTACACTAGAAGAACAGTATTTGGTATCTGCGCTCTGCTGAAG
CCAGTTACCTTCGGAAAAAGAGTTGGTAGCTCTTGATCCGGCAAACAAACCACCGCTGGTAGCGGTGGTT
TTTTTGTTTGCAAGCAGCAGATTACGCGCAGAAAAAAAGGATCTCAAGAAGATCCTTTGATCTTTTCTAC
GGGGTCTGACGCTCAGTGGAACGAAAACTCACGTTAAGGGATTTTGGTCATGAGATTATCAAAAAGGATC
TTCACCTAGATCCTTTTAAATTAAAAATGAAGTTTTAAATCAATCTAAAGTATATATGAGTAAACTTGGT
CTGACAGTTACCAATGCTTAATCAGTGAGGCACCTATCTCAGCGATCTGTCTATTTCGTTCATCCATAGT
TGCCTGACTCCCCGTCGTGTAGATAACTACGATACGGGAGGGCTTACCATCTGGCCCCAGTGCTGCAATG
ATACCGCGAGACCCACGCTCACCGGCTCCAGATTTATCAGCAATAAACCAGCCAGCCGGAAGGGCCGAGC
GCAGAAGTGGTCCTGCAACTTTATCCGCCTCCATCCAGTCTATTAATTGTTGCCGGGAAGCTAGAGTAAG
TAGTTCGCCAGTTAATAGTTTGCGCAACGTTGTTGCCATTGCTACAGGCATCGTGGTGTCACGCTCGTCG
TTTGGTATGGCTTCATTCAGCTCCGGTTCCCAACGATCAAGGCGAGTTACATGATCCCCCATGTTGTGCA
AAAAAGCGGTTAGCTCCTTCGGTCCTCCGATCGTTGTCAGAAGTAAGTTGGCCGCAGTGTTATCACTCAT
GGTTATGGCAGCACTGCATAATTCTCTTACTGTCATGCCATCCGTAAGATGCTTTTCTGTGACTGGTGAG
TACTCAACCAAGTCATTCTGAGAATAGTGTATGCGGCGACCGAGTTGCTCTTGCCCGGCGTCAATACGGG
ATAATACCGCGCCACATAGCAGAACTTTAAAAGTGCTCATCATTGGAAAACGTTCTTCGGGGCGAAAACT
CTCAAGGATCTTACCGCTGTTGAGATCCAGTTCGATGTAACCCACTCGTGCACCCAACTGATCTTCAGCA
TCTTTTACTTTCACCAGCGTTTCTGGGTGAGCAAAAACAGGAAGGCAAAATGCCGCAAAAAAGGGAATAA
GGGCGACACGGAAATGTTGAATACTCATACTCTTCCTTTTTCAATATTATTGAAGCATTTATCAGGGTTA
TTGTCTCATGAGCGGATACATATTTGAATGTATTTAGAAAAATAAACAAATAGGGGTTCC
